>Addgene plasmid #28047 | EGFP-Rab7A | addgene full sequence | sequence record 209124 | Addgene NGS Result
CGGATCGGGAGATCTCCCGATCCCCTATGGTGCACTCTCAGTACAATCTGCTCTGATGCCGCATAGTTAA
GCCAGTATCTGCTCCCTGCTTGTGTGTTGGAGGTCGCTGAGTAGTGCGCGAGCAAAATTTAAGCTACAAC
AAGGCAAGGCTTGACCGACAATTGCATGAAGAATCTGCTTAGGGTTAGGCGTTTTGCGCTGCTTCGCGAT
GTACGGGCCAGATATACGCGTTGACATTGATTATTGACTAGTTATTAATAGTAATCAATTACGGGGTCAT
TAGTTCATAGCCCATATATGGAGTTCCGCGTTACATAACTTACGGTAAATGGCCCGCCTGGCTGACCGCC
CAACGACCCCCGCCCATTGACGTCAATAATGACGTATGTTCCCATAGTAACGCCAATAGGGACTTTCCAT
TGACGTCAATGGGTGGAGTATTTACGGTAAACTGCCCACTTGGCAGTACATCAAGTGTATCATATGCCAA
GTACGCCCCCTATTGACGTCAATGACGGTAAATGGCCCGCCTGGCATTATGCCCAGTACATGACCTTATG
GGACTTTCCTACTTGGCAGTACATCTACGTATTAGTCATCGCTATTACCATGGTGATGCGGTTTTGGCAG
TACATCAATGGGCGTGGATAGCGGTTTGACTCACGGGGATTTCCAAGTCTCCACCCCATTGACGTCAATG
GGAGTTTGTTTTGGCACCAAAATCAACGGGACTTTCCAAAATGTCGTAACAACTCCGCCCCATTGACGCA
AATGGGCGGTAGGCGTGTACGGTGGGAGGTCTATATAAGCAGAGCTCTCTGGCTAACTAGAGAACCCACT
GCTTACTGGCTTATCGAAATTAATACGACTCACTATAGGGAGACCCAAGCTTATGGTGAGCAAGGGCGAG
GAGCTGTTCACCGGGGTGGTGCCCATCCTGGTCGAGCTGGACGGCGACGTAAACGGCCACAAGTTCAGCG
TGTCCGGCGAGGGCGAGGGCGATGCCACCTACGGCAAGCTGACCCTGAAGTTCATCTGCACCACCGGCAA
GCTGCCCGTGCCCTGGCCCACCCTCGTGACCACCCTGACCTACGGCGTGCAGTGCTTCAGCCGCTACCCC
GACCACATGAAGCAGCACGACTTCTTCAAGTCCGCCATGCCCGAAGGCTACGTCCAGGAGCGCACCATCT
TCTTCAAGGACGACGGCAACTACAAGACCCGCGCCGAGGTGAAGTTCGAGGGCGACACCCTGGTGAACCG
CATCGAGCTGAAGGGCATCGACTTCAAGGAGGACGGCAACATCCTGGGGCACAAGCTGGAGTACAACTAC
AACAGCCACAACGTCTATATCATGGCCGACAAGCAGAAGAACGGCATCAAGGTGAACTTCAAGATCCGCC
ACAACATCGAGGACGGCAGCGTGCAGCTCGCCGACCACTACCAGCAGAACACCCCCATCGGCGACGGCCC
CGTGCTGCTGCCCGACAACCACTACCTGAGCACCCAGTCCGCCCTGAGCAAAGACCCCAACGAGAAGCGC
GATCACATGGTCCTGCTGGAGTTCGTGACCGCCGCCGGGATCACTCTCGGCATGGACGAGCTGTACAAGG
GATCCATGTACCCATACGATGTTCCGGATTACGCTTACCCATACGATGTTCCGGATTACGCTGGTACCTC
TAGGAAGAAAGTGTTGCTGAAGGTTATCATCCTGGGAGATTCTGGAGTCGGGAAGACATCACTCATGAAC
CAGTATGTGAATAAGAAATTCAGCAATCAGTACAAAGCCACAATAGGAGCTGACTTTCTGACCAAGGAGG
TGATGGTGGATGACAGGCTAGTCACAATGCAGATATGGGACACAGCAGGACAGGAACGGTTCCAGTCTCT
CGGTGTGGCCTTCTACAGAGGTGCAGACTGCTGCGTTCTGGTATTTGATGTGACTGCCCCCAACACATTC
AAAACCCTAGATAGCTGGAGAGATGAGTTTCTCATCCAGGCCAGTCCCCGAGATCCTGAAAACTTCCCAT
TTGTTGTGTTGGGAAACAAGATTGACCTCGAAAACAGACAAGTGGCCACAAAGCGGGCACAGGCCTGGTG
CTACAGCAAAAACAACATTCCCTACTTTGAGACCAGTGCCAAGGAGGCCATCAACGTGGAGCAGGCGTTC
CAGACGATTGCACGGAATGCACTTAAGCAGGAAACGGAGGTGGAGCTGTACAACGAATTTCCTGAACCTA
TCAAACTGGACAAGAATGACCGGGCCAAGGCCTCGGCAGAAAGCTGCAGTTGCTAAGCGGCCGCTCGAGC
ATGCATCTAGAGGGCCCTATTCTATAGTGTCACCTAAATGCTAGAGCTCGCTGATCAGCCTCGACTGTGC
CTTCTAGTTGCCAGCCATCTGTTGTTTGCCCCTCCCCCGTGCCTTCCTTGACCCTGGAAGGTGCCACTCC
CACTGTCCTTTCCTAATAAAATGAGGAAATTGCATCGCATTGTCTGAGTAGGTGTCATTCTATTCTGGGG
GGTGGGGTGGGGCAGGACAGCAAGGGGGAGGATTGGGAAGACAATAGCAGGCATGCTGGGGATGCGGTGG
GCTCTATGGCTTCTGAGGCGGAAAGAACCAGCTGGGGCTCTAGGGGGTATCCCC
[124 nt withheld, positions 2645-2768]
C
[91 nt withheld, positions 2770-2860]
A
[49 nt withheld, positions 2862-2910]
CCTTTGACGTTGGAGTCCACGTTCTTT
[37 nt withheld, positions 2938-2974]
ACCCTATCTCGGTCTATTCTTTTGATTTATAAGGGATTTTGCCGATTTCGGCCTATTGGTTAAAAAATGA
GCTGATTTAACAAAAATTTAACGCGAATTAATTCTGTGGAATGTGTGTCAGTTAGGGTGTGGAAAGTCCC
CAGGCTCCCCAGCAGGCAGAAGTATGCAAAGCATGCATCTCAATTAGTCAGCAACCAGGTGTGGAAAGTC
CCCAGGCTCCCCAGCAGGCAGAAGTATGCAAAGCATGCATCTCAATTAGTCAGCAACCATAGTCCCGCCC
CTAACTCCGCCCATCCCGCCCCTAACTCCGCCCAGTTCCGCCCATTCTCCGCCCCATGGCTGACTAATTT
TTTTTATTTATGCAGAGGCCGAGGCCGCCTCTGCCTCTGAGCTATTCCAGAAGTAGTGAGGAGGCTTTTT
TGGAGGCCTAGGCTTTTGCAAAAAGCTCCCGGGAGCTTGTATATCCATTTTCGGATCTGATCAAGAGACA
GGATGAGGATCGTTTCGCATGATTGAACAAGATGGATTGCACGCAGGTTCTCCGGCCGCTTGGGTGGAGA
GGCTATTCGGCTATGACTGGGCACAACAGACAATCGGCTGCTCTGATGCCGCCGTGTTCCGGCTGTCAGC
GCAGGGGCGCCCGGTTCTTTTTGTCAAGACCGACCTGTCCGGTGCCCTGAATGAACTGCAGGACGAGGCA
GCGCGGCTATCGTGGCTGGCCACGACGGGCGTTCCTTGCGCAGCTGTGCTCGACGTTGTCACTGAAGCGG
GAAGGGACTGGCTGCTATTGGGCGAAGTGCCGGGGCAGGATCTCCTGTCATCTCACCTTGCTCCTGCCGA
GAAAGTATCCATCATGGCTGATGCAATGCGGCGGCTGCATACGCTTGATCCGGCTACCTGCCCATTCGAC
CACCAAGCGAAACATCGCATCGAGCGAGCACGTACTCGGATGGAAGCCGGTCTTGTCGATCAGGATGATC
TGGACGAAGAGCATCAGGGGCTCGCGCCAGCCGAACTGTTCGCCAGGCTCAAGGCGCGCATGCCCGACGG
CGAGGATCTCGTCGTGACCCATGGCGATGCCTGCTTGCCGAATATCATGGTGGAAAATGGCCGCTTTTCT
GGATTCATCGACTGTGGCCGGCTGGGTGTGGCGGACCGCTATCAGGACATAGCGTTGGCTACCCGTGATA
TTGCTGAAGAGCTTGGCGGCGAATGGGCTGACCGCTTCCTCGTGCTTTACGGTATCGCCGCTCCCGATTC
GCAGCGCATCGCCTTCTATCGCCTTCTTGACGAGTTCTTCTGAGCGGGACTCTGGGGTTCGAAATGACCG
ACCAAGCGACGCCCAACCTGCCATCACGAGATTTCGATTCCACCGCCGCCTTCTATGAAAGGTTGGGCTT
CGGAATCGTTTTCCGGGACGCCGGCTGGATGATCCTCCAGCGCGGGGATCTCATGCTGGAGTTCTTCGCC
CACCCCAACTTGTTTATTGCAGCTTATAATGGTTACAAATAAAGCAATAGCATCACAAATTTCACAAATA
AAGCATTTTTTTCACTGCATTCTAGTTGTGGTTTGTCCAAACTCATCAATGTATCTTATCATGTCTGTAT
ACCGTCGACCTCTAGCTAGAGCTTGGCGTAATCATGGTCATAGCTGTTTCCTGTGTGAAATTGTTATCCG
CTCACAATTCCACACAACATACGAGCCGGAAGCATAAAGTGTAAAGCCTGGGGTGCCTAATGAGTGAGCT
AACTCACATTAATTGCGTTGCGCTCACTGCCCGCTTTCCAGTCGGGAAACCTGTCGTGCCAGCTGCATTA
ATGAATCGGCCAACGCGCGGGGAGAGGCGGTTTGCGTATTGGGCGCTCTTCCGCTTCCTCGCTCACTGAC
TCGCTGCGCTCGGTCGTTCGGCTGCGGCGAGCGGTATCAGCTCACTCAAAGGCGGTAATACGGTTATCCA
CAGAATCAGGGGATAACGCAGGAAAGAACATGTGAGCAAAAGGCCAGCAAAAGGCCAGGAACCGTAAAAA
GGCCGCGTTGCTGGCGTTTTTCCATAGGCTCCGCCCCCCTGACGAGCATCACAAAAATCGACGCTCAAGT
CAGAGGTGGCGAAACCCGACAGGACTATAAAGATACCAGGCGTTTCCCCCTGGAAGCTCCCTCGTGCGCT
CTCCTGTTCCGACCCTGCCGCTTACCGGATACCTGTCCGCCTTTCTCCCTTCGGGAAGCGTGGCGCTTTC
TCATAGCTCACGCTGTAGGTATCTCAGTTCGGTGTAGGTCGTTCGCTCCAAGCTGGGCTGTGTGCACGAA
CCCCCCGTTCAGCCCGACCGCTGCGCCTTATCCGGTAACTATCGTCTTGAGTCCAACCCGGTAAGACACG
ACTTATCGCCACTGGCAGCAGCCACTGGTAACAGGATTAGCAGAGCGAGGTATGTAGGCGGTGCTACAGA
GTTCTTGAAGTGGTGGCCTAACTACGGCTACACTAGAAGAACAGTATTTGGTATCTGCGCTCTGCTGAAG
CCAGTTACCTTCGGAAAAAGAGTTGGTAGCTCTTGATCCGGCAAACAAACCACCGCTGGTAGCGGTGGTT
TTTTTGTTTGCAAGCAGCAGATTACGCGCAGAAAAAAAGGATCTCAAGAAGATCCTTTGATCTTTTCTAC
GGGGTCTGACGCTCAGTGGAACGAAAACTCACGTTAAGGGATTTTGGTCATGAGATTATCAAAAAGGATC
TTCACCTAGATCCTTTTAAATTAAAAATGAAGTTTTAAATCAATCTAAAGTATATATGAGTAAACTTGGT
CTGACAGTTACCAATGCTTAATCAGTGAGGCACCTATCTCAGCGATCTGTCTATTTCGTTCATCCATAGT
TGCCTGACTCCCCGTCGTGTAGATAACTACGATACGGGAGGGCTTACCATCTGGCCCCAGTGCTGCAATG
ATACCGCGAGACCCACGCTCACCGGCTCCAGATTTATCAGCAATAAACCAGCCAGCCGGAAGGGCCGAGC
GCAGAAGTGGTCCTGCAACTTTATCCGCCTCCATCCAGTCTATTAATTGTTGCCGGGAAGCTAGAGTAAG
TAGTTCGCCAGTTAATAGTTTGCGCAACGTTGTTGCCATTGCTACAGGCATCGTGGTGTCACGCTCGTCG
TTTGGTATGGCTTCATTCAGCTCCGGTTCCCAACGATCAAGGCGAGTTACATGATCCCCCATGTTGTGCA
AAAAAGCGGTTAGCTCCTTCGGTCCTCCGATCGTTGTCAGAAGTAAGTTGGCCGCAGTGTTATCACTCAT
GGTTATGGCAGCACTGCATAATTCTCTTACTGTCATGCCATCCGTAAGATGCTTTTCTGTGACTGGTGAG
TACTCAACCAAGTCATTCTGAGAATAGTGTATGCGGCGACCGAGTTGCTCTTGCCCGGCGTCAATACGGG
ATAATACCGCGCCACATAGCAGAACTTTAAAAGTGCTCATCATTGGAAAACGTTCTTCGGGGCGAAAACT
CTCAAGGATCTTACCGCTGTTGAGATCCAGTTCGATGTAACCCACTCGTGCACCCAACTGATCTTCAGCA
TCTTTTACTTTCACCAGCGTTTCTGGGTGAGCAAAAACAGGAAGGCAAAATGCCGCAAAAAAGGGAATAA
GGGCGACACGGAAATGTTGAATACTCATACTCTTCCTTTTTCAATATTATTGAAGCATTTATCAGGGTTA
TTGTCTCATGAGCGGATACATATTTGAATGTATTTAGAAAAATAAACAAATAGGGGTTCCGCGCACATTT
CCCCGAAAAGTGCCACCTGACGTCGA
Features (pLannotate 1.2.2; 24 found; start..end, strand, type, name):
     26..78      -  misc_feature   bom (fragment): basis of mobility region from pBR322
    233..612     +  enhancer       CMV enhancer: human cytomegalovirus immediate early enhancer
    613..816     +  promoter       CMV promoter: human cytomegalovirus (CMV) immediate early promoter
    812..845     +  LTR            5' LTR (truncated) (fragment): truncated 5' long terminal repeat (LTR) from HIV-1
    861..879     +  promoter       T7 promoter: promoter for bacteriophage T7 RNA polymerase
    893..1609    +  CDS            EGFP: EGFP is a basic (constitutively fluorescent) green fluorescent protein published in 1996, derived from Aequorea victoria. It is reported to be a rapidly-maturing weak dimer with moderate acid sensitivity.
   1619..1635    +  CDS            3xHA (fragment): three tandem HA epitope tags
   1646..1672    +  CDS            3xHA (fragment): three tandem HA epitope tags
   1676..2293    +  CDS            RAB7A: RAB7A_HUMAN - Also known as RAB7. Experimental evidence at protein level: Swiss-Prot protein existence level 1. Small GTPase which cycles between active GTP-bound and inactive GDP-bound states. In its active state, binds to a variety of effector proteins playing a key role in the regulation of endo- lysosomal trafficking. Governs early-to-late endosomal maturation, microtubule minus-end as well as plus-end directed endosomal migration and positioning, and endosome-lysosome transport through different protein-protein interaction cascades. Plays a central role, not only in endosomal traffic, but
   2331..2349    -  promoter       SP6 promoter: promoter for bacteriophage SP6 RNA polymerase
   2375..2599    +  polyA_signal   bGH poly(A) signal: bovine growth hormone polyadenylation signal
   2603..2624    +  promoter       SV40 promoter (fragment): SV40 enhancer and early promoter
   2645..3073    +  rep_origin     f1 ori (sequence partly withheld): f1 bacteriophage origin of replication; arrow indicates direction of (+) strand synthesis
   3087..3416    +  promoter       SV40 promoter: SV40 enhancer and early promoter
   3483..4274    +  CDS            neo: KKA2_KLEPN - Also known as kan, nptII. Experimental evidence at protein level: Swiss-Prot protein existence level 1. Resistance to kanamycin, neomycin, paromomycin, ribostamycin, butirosin and gentamicin B. From Klebsiella pneumoniae.
   4298..4456    +  CDS            ble (fragment): BLE_KLEPN - Experimental evidence at protein level: Swiss-Prot protein existence level 1. Binding protein with a strong affinity to the bleomycin family of antibiotics. Binds to CL990; an antimitotic-antibiotic compound. From Klebsiella pneumoniae.
   4451..4572    +  polyA_signal   SV40 poly(A) signal: SV40 polyadenylation signal
   4645..4661    -  protein_bind   lac operator: The lac repressor binds to the lac operator to inhibit transcription in E. coli. This inhibition can be relieved by adding lactose or isopropyl-β-D-thiogalactopyranoside (IPTG). lac repressor encoded by lacI
   4669..4699    -  promoter       lac promoter: promoter for the E. coli lac operon
   4714..4735    -  protein_bind   CAP binding site: CAP binding activates transcription in the presence of cAMP. E. coli catabolite activator protein
   4748..4840    -  CDS            lacI (fragment): lac repressor; lacI; The lac repressor binds to the lac operator to inhibit transcription in E. coli. This inhibition can be relieved by adding lactose or isopropyl-β-D-thiogalactopyranoside (IPTG).
   5023..5611    -  rep_origin     ori: high-copy-number ColE1/pMB1/pBR322/pUC origin of replication
   5782..6642    -  CDS            AmpR: β-lactamase; bla; confers resistance to ampicillin, carbenicillin, and related antibiotics
   6643..6747    -  promoter       AmpR promoter: bla
