[The description below was written by a language model from this plasmid's Addgene catalogue record and pLannotate feature annotations shown in this document.]
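Description:
EGFP-Rab7A is a mammalian expression plasmid built on the pcDNA3 backbone that encodes human RAB7A fused at its N terminus to EGFP followed by HA epitope tags. The catalogue lists the tag as 2xHA. The annotation software matches the two short segments between EGFP and RAB7A as fragments of a 3xHA element, which is consistent with two HA copies. The sequenced record is about 6.8 kb. In E. coli the plasmid replicates from a high-copy ColE1/pUC-type origin and is selected with ampicillin through the β-lactamase gene. An f1 origin is also present, a standard backbone element that allows single-stranded DNA production.

The fusion reading frame is driven by the human cytomegalovirus immediate-early enhancer and promoter and is terminated by the bovine growth hormone polyadenylation signal. T7 and SP6 phage promoters flank the insert, as is usual for pcDNA3. A separate cassette, made up of the SV40 early promoter, the neo (nptII) gene and an SV40 poly(A) signal, provides selection in mammalian cells. The catalogue names this marker as gentamicin, which most likely refers to the related aminoglycoside G418 normally used with neo. The small annotated fragments (bom, HIV-1 LTR, ble, lacI and lac promoter/operator) appear to be backbone remnants or short similarity matches rather than functional parts.

RAB7A is a small GTPase that cycles between GTP- and GDP-bound states and governs early-to-late endosome maturation and endosome–lysosome transport. The fluorescent, epitope-tagged form can be used to visualise late endosomal compartments in live or fixed cells and to detect or pull down the protein through HA. The associated publication concerns Rubicon acting as a Rab7 effector in endosome maturation.
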