Addgene plasmid #28047: EGFP-Rab7A
Depositing lab: Qing Zhong. Publication: Rubicon controls endosome maturation as a Rab7 effector. Sun Q, Westphal W, Wong KN, Tan I, Zhong Q. Proc Natl Acad Sci U S A. 2010 Nov 9. 107(45):19338-43. 10.1073/pnas.1010554107 PubMed 20974968.
Backbone
  Vector backbone: pcDNA3
  Backbone manufacturer: Invitrogen
  Backbone size w/o insert (bp): 5446
  Vector type: Mammalian Expression
  Selectable markers: Gentamicin
Growth in bacteria
  Bacterial resistance: Ampicillin, 100 μg/mL
  Growth temperature: 37°C
  Growth strain: DH5alpha
  Copy number: High Copy
Gene/Insert
  Gene/Insert name: Rab7A
  Species: H. sapiens (human)
  Insert size (bp): 623
  Entrez Gene: RAB7A (a.k.a. CMT2B, PRO2706, RAB7)
  Tag / fusion protein: EGFP (N terminal on insert); 2xHA (N terminal on insert)
  Cloning method: Restriction Enzyme
  Sequencing primers: 5′ CMV-F; 3′ BGH-rev
Terms and licenses: Academic/Nonprofit Terms; Industry Terms: Not Available to Industry
How to cite: EGFP-Rab7A was a gift from Qing Zhong (Addgene plasmid # 28047 ; http://n2t.net/addgene:28047 ; RRID:Addgene_28047)
