>Addgene plasmid #28047 | EGFP-Rab7A | addgene partial sequence | sequence record 34336 | 28047 with EGFP-C
CGGCATGGACGAGCTGTACAAGGGATCCATGTACCCATACGATGTTCCGGATTACGCTTACCCATACGAT
GTTCCGGATTACGCTGGTACCTCTAGGAAGAAAGTGTTGCTGAAGGTTATCATCCTGGGAGATTCTGGAG
TCGGGAAGACATCACTCATGAACCAGTATGTGAATAAGAAATTCAGCAATCAGTACAAAGCCACAATAGG
AGCTGACTTTCTGACCAAGGAGGTGATGGTGGATGACAGGCTAGTCACAATGCAGATATGGGACACAGCA
GGACAGGAACGGTTCCAGTCTCTCGGTGTGGCCTTCTACAGAGGTGCAGACTGCTGCGTTCTGGTATTTG
ATGTGACTGCCCCCAACACATTCAAAACCCTAGATAGCTGGAGAGATGAGTTTCTCATCCAGGCCAGTCC
CCGAGATCCTGAAAACTTCCCATTTGTTGTGTTGGGAAACAAGATTGACCTCGAAAACAGACAAGTGGCC
ACAAAGCGGGCACAGGCCTGGTGCTACAGCAAAAACAACATTCCCTACTTTGAGACCAGTGCCAAGGAGG
CCATCAACGTGGAGCAGGCGTTCCAGACGATTGCACGGAATGCACTTAAGCAGGAAACGGAGGTGGAGCT
GTACAACGAATTTCCTGAACCTATCAAACTGGACAAGAATGACCGGGCCAAGGCCTCGGCAGAAAGCTGC
AGTTGCTAAGCGGCCGCTCGAGCATGCATCTAGAGGGCCCTATTCTATAGTGTCACCTAAATGCTAGAGC
TCGCTGATCAGCCTCGACTGTGCCTTCTAGTTGCCAGCCATCTGTTGTTTGCCCCTCCCCCGTGCCTTCC
TTGACCCTGGAA
